Addgene plasmid #239352: Mirror GFP[ENE(C8351G)-mascRNA(mut 8356-8370)](pAVA3871)
Purpose: Expresses TEV protease and tandemly-repeated GFP fluorescent proteins to amplify the fluorescence signal produced by a single transcription unit of MALAT1 ENE(C8351G)-mascRNA(mut 8356-8370) reporter.
Depositing lab: Andrei Alexandrov. Depositing organization: Clemson University. Publication: Identification of human pathways acting on nuclear non-coding RNAs using the Mirror forward genetic approach. Che R, Panah M, Mirani B, Knowles K, Ostapovich A, Majumdar D, Chen X, DeSimone J, White W, Noonan M, Luo H, Alexandrov A. Nat Commun. 2025 May 22;16(1):4741. doi: 10.1038/s41467-025-59998-3. PubMed 40399278.
Backbone
  Vector backbone: Fireworks GFP[PTC-] (AVA2598)
  Vector type: Mammalian Expression
  Selectable markers: ATG-lacking-PuroR
Growth in bacteria
  Bacterial resistance: Ampicillin, 100 μg/mL
  Growth temperature: 37°C
  Growth strain: DH5alpha
  Copy number: Low Copy
Gene/Insert
  Gene/Insert name: MALAT1 ENE(C8351G)-mascRNA(mut 8356-8370)
  Species: H. sapiens (human)
  Mutation: MALAT1 ENE(C8351G)-mascRNA(mut 8356-8370: ctacgaccaccaacc)
Terms and licenses: Academic/Nonprofit Terms; Industry Terms: Not Available to Industry
Depositor comments: Please visit https://doi.org/10.1101/2024.09.26.615073 for bioRxiv preprint.
How to cite: Mirror GFP[ENE(C8351G)-mascRNA(mut 8356-8370)](pAVA3871) was a gift from Andrei Alexandrov (Addgene plasmid # 239352 ; http://n2t.net/addgene:239352 ; RRID:Addgene_239352)
