[The description below was written by a language model from this plasmid's Addgene catalogue record and pLannotate feature annotations shown in this document.]
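Description:
Mirror GFP[ENE(C8351G)-mascRNA(mut 8356-8370)] (pAVA3871) is an 11.6 kb mammalian expression plasmid built on the Fireworks GFP[PTC-] backbone. It is propagated in E. coli through a ColE1/pUC-type origin and ampicillin resistance (AmpR); the catalogue lists it as low copy even though the annotated origin is of the high-copy type. For mammalian cells it carries an FRT site placed directly upstream of a start-codon-lacking puromycin resistance gene with a bGH polyadenylation signal. This arrangement is typical of FLP-mediated integration into a genomic FRT landing site that supplies the promoter and ATG, so that only correct integrants become puromycin resistant, although the record does not describe the integration procedure itself. A short ornithine decarboxylase-derived degradation sequence (annotated as a d1EGFP fragment) lies between the FRT site and PuroR.

The reporter unit is driven by the human EF-1α core promoter with its intron A. It encodes five tandem EGFP copies followed by TEV protease, a second destabilising fragment, and human β-globin (HBB) coding and intron sequences. According to the stated purpose, the protease and the repeated GFPs together amplify the fluorescence obtained from a single transcription unit. The annotated spacing is consistent with TEV cleavage sites between the repeats, but none are annotated.

The human MALAT1 insert is a 3′-end ENE triple-helix element carrying C8351G plus a mascRNA region mutated across positions 8356-8370. It is not annotated in the feature table and presumably lies in the unannotated stretch near the β-globin and bGH poly(A) fragments. The associated publication concerns forward genetic identification of human pathways acting on nuclear non-coding RNAs, with this plasmid as a mutant ENE-mascRNA reporter.
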