Features (pLannotate 1.2.2; 27 found; start..end, strand, type, name):
    127..715     +  rep_origin     ori: high-copy-number ColE1/pMB1/pBR322/pUC origin of replication
    898..990     +  CDS            lacI (fragment): lac repressor; lacI; The lac repressor binds to the lac operator to inhibit transcription in E. coli. This inhibition can be relieved by adding lactose or isopropyl-β-D-thiogalactopyranoside (IPTG).
   1003..1024    +  protein_bind   CAP binding site: CAP binding activates transcription in the presence of cAMP. E. coli catabolite activator protein
   1187..1212    +  promoter       tet promoter (fragment): E. coli promoter for tetracycline efflux protein gene
   1481..1692    +  promoter       EF-1α core promoter: core promoter for human elongation factor EF-1α
   1693..2635    +  intron         EF-1α intron A: intron upstream of the start codon of human EF-1α
   2700..3416    +  CDS            EGFP: EGFP is a basic (constitutively fluorescent) green fluorescent protein published in 1996, derived from Aequorea victoria. It is reported to be a rapidly-maturing weak dimer with moderate acid sensitivity.
   3450..4166    +  CDS            EGFP: EGFP is a basic (constitutively fluorescent) green fluorescent protein published in 1996, derived from Aequorea victoria. It is reported to be a rapidly-maturing weak dimer with moderate acid sensitivity.
   4200..4916    +  CDS            EGFP: EGFP is a basic (constitutively fluorescent) green fluorescent protein published in 1996, derived from Aequorea victoria. It is reported to be a rapidly-maturing weak dimer with moderate acid sensitivity.
   4950..5666    +  CDS            EGFP: EGFP is a basic (constitutively fluorescent) green fluorescent protein published in 1996, derived from Aequorea victoria. It is reported to be a rapidly-maturing weak dimer with moderate acid sensitivity.
   5700..6416    +  CDS            EGFP: EGFP is a basic (constitutively fluorescent) green fluorescent protein published in 1996, derived from Aequorea victoria. It is reported to be a rapidly-maturing weak dimer with moderate acid sensitivity.
   6438..7145    +  CDS            TEV protease: tobacco etch virus protease (Kapust et al., 2001)
   7206..7325    +  CDS            d1EGFP (fragment): EGFP destabilized by fusion to a mutated version of residues 422-461 of mouse ornithine decarboxylase, giving an in vivo half-life of ~1 hour mammalian codon-optimized
   7329..7643    +  CDS            HBB (fragment): HBB_HUMAN - Experimental evidence at protein level: Swiss-Prot protein existence level 1. [Spinorphin]: functions as an endogenous inhibitor of enkephalin-degrading enzymes such as DPP3, and as a selective antagonist of the P2RX3 receptor which is involved in pain signaling, these properties implicate it as a regulator of pain and inflammation. From Homo sapiens (Human).
   7644..7732    +  intron         β-globin intron (fragment): internally truncated intron from human β-globin
   8103..8494    +  intron         β-globin intron (fragment): internally truncated intron from human β-globin
   8498..8620    +  CDS            HBB: HBB_COLGU - Experimental evidence at transcript level: Swiss-Prot protein existence level 2. Involved in oxygen transport from the lung to the various peripheral tissues. From Colobus guereza (Mantled guereza) (Eastern black-and-white colobus monkey).
   8630..8716    +  polyA_signal   β-globin poly(A) (fragment): human β-globin polyadenylation signal
   8913..9137    +  polyA_signal   bGH poly(A) signal: bovine growth hormone polyadenylation signal
   9141..9162    +  promoter       SV40 promoter (fragment): SV40 enhancer and early promoter
   9183..9417    +  rep_origin     f1 ori (fragment) (sequence partly withheld): f1 bacteriophage origin of replication; arrow indicates direction of (+) strand synthesis
   9530..9577    +  protein_bind   FRT: FLP-mediated recombination occurs in the 8-bp core sequence TCTAGAAA (Turan and Bode, 2011). FLP recombinase from the Saccharomyces cerevisiae 2μ plasmid
   9612..9731    +  CDS            d1EGFP (fragment): EGFP destabilized by fusion to a mutated version of residues 422-461 of mouse ornithine decarboxylase, giving an in vivo half-life of ~1 hour mammalian codon-optimized
   9753..10349   +  CDS            PuroR (fragment): puromycin N-acetyltransferase; pac from Streptomyces; confers resistance to puromycin
  10375..10582   +  polyA_signal   bGH poly(A) signal: bovine growth hormone polyadenylation signal
  10614..10718   +  promoter       AmpR promoter: bla
  10719..11579   +  CDS            AmpR: β-lactamase; bla; confers resistance to ampicillin, carbenicillin, and related antibiotics
>Addgene plasmid #239352 | Mirror GFP[ENE(C8351G)-mascRNA(mut 8356-8370)](pAVA3871) | addgene full sequence | sequence record 484636
ACTTCATTTTTAATTTAAAAGGATCTAGGTGAAGATCCTTTTTGATAATCTCATGACCAAAATCCCTTAA
CGTGAGTTTTCGTTCCACTGAGCGTCAGACCCCGTAGAAAAGATCAAAGGATCTTCTTGAGATCCTTTTT
TTCTGCGCGTAATCTGCTGCTTGCAAACAAAAAAACCACCGCTACCAGCGGTGGTTTGTTTGCCGGATCA
AGAGCTACCAACTCTTTTTCCGAAGGTAACTGGCTTCAGCAGAGCGCAGATACCAAATACTGTTCTTCTA
GTGTAGCCGTAGTTAGGCCACCACTTCAAGAACTCTGTAGCACCGCCTACATACCTCGCTCTGCTAATCC
TGTTACCAGTGGCTGCTGCCAGTGGCGATAAGTCGTGTCTTACCGGGTTGGACTCAAGACGATAGTTACC
GGATAAGGCGCAGCGGTCGGGCTGAACGGGGGGTTCGTGCACACAGCCCAGCTTGGAGCGAACGACCTAC
ACCGAACTGAGATACCTACAGCGTGAGCTATGAGAAAGCGCCACGCTTCCCGAAGGGAGAAAGGCGGACA
GGTATCCGGTAAGCGGCAGGGTCGGAACAGGAGAGCGCACGAGGGAGCTTCCAGGGGGAAACGCCTGGTA
TCTTTATAGTCCTGTCGGGTTTCGCCACCTCTGACTTGAGCGTCGATTTTTGTGATGCTCGTCAGGGGGG
CGGAGCCTATGGAAAAACGCCAGCAACGCGGCCTTTTTACGGTTCCTGGCCTTTTGCTGGCCTTTTGCTC
ACATGTTCTTTCCTGCGTTATCCCCTGATTCTGTGGATAACCGTATTACCGCCTTTGAGTGAGCTGATAC
CGCTCGCCGCAGCCGAACGACCGAGCGCAGCGAGTCAGTGAGCGAGGAAGCGGAAGAGCGCCCAATACGC
AAACCGCCTCTCCCCGCGCGTTGGCCGATTCATTAATGCAGCTGGCACGACAGGTTTCCCGACTGGAAAG
CGGGCAGTGAGCGCAACGCAATTAATGTGAGTTAGCTCACTCATTAGGCACCCCAGGCACGCGAAGCGTT
GTTGGTTTGTAGTGCCCGGTTTCGAACCGGGGACCTTTCGCGTGTTAGGCGAACGTGATAACCACTACAC
TACGGAAACCAACGGTGCTAGACGCGTATTGTCTATTCTGACTCGGATCCGTACGAATTCTCATGTTTGA
CAGCTTATCATCGATTAGCTTTGGAGCTAAGCCAGCAATGGTAGAGGGAAGATTCTGCACGTCCCTTCCA
GGCGGCCTCCCCGTCACCACCCCCCCCAACCCGCCCCGACCGGAGCTGAGAGTAATTCATACAAAAGGAC
TCGCCCCTGCCTTGGGGAATCCCAGGGACCGTCGTTAAACTCCCACTAACGTAGAACCCAGAGATCGCTG
CGTTCCCGCCCCCTCACCCGCCCGCTCTCGTCATCACTGAGGTGGAGAAGAGCATGCGTGAGGCTCCGGT
GCCCGTCAGTGGGCAGAGCGCACATCGCCCACAGTCCCCGAGAAGTTGGGGGGAGGGGTCGGCAATTGAA
CCGGTGCCTAGAGAAAGTGGCGCGGGGTAAACTGGGAAAGTGATGTCGTGTACTGGCTCCGCCTTTTTCC
CGAGGGTGGGGGAGAACCGTATATAAGTGCAGTAGTCGCCGTGAACGTTCTTTTTCGCAACGGGTTTGCC
GCCAGAACACAGGTAAGTGCCGTGTGTGGTTCCCGCGGGCCTGGCCTCTTTACGGGTTATGGCCCTTGCG
TGCCTTGAATTACTTCCACGCCCCTGGCTGCAGTACGTGATTCTTGATCCCGAGCTTCGGGTTGGAAGTG
GGTGGGAGAGTTCGAGGCCTTGCGCTTAAGGAGCCCCTTCGCCTCGTGCTTGAGTTGAGGCCTGGCCTGG
GCGCTGGGGCCGCCGCGTGCGAATCTGGTGGCACCTTCGCGCCTGTCTCGCTGCTTTCGATAAGTCTCTA
GCCATTTAAAATTTTTGATGACCTGCTGCGACGCTTTTTTTCTGGCAAGATAGTCTTGTAAATGCGGGCC
AAGATCTGCACACTGGTATTTCGGTTTTTGGGGCCGCGGGCGGCGACGGGGCCCGTGCGTCCCAGCGCAC
ATGTTCGGCGAGGCGGGGCCTGCGAGCGCGGCCACCGAGAATCGGACGGGGGTAGTCTCAAGCTGGCCGG
CCTGCTCTGGTGCCTGGCCTCGCGCCGCCGTGTATCGCCCCGCCCTGGGCGGCAAGGCTGGCCCGGTCGG
CACCAGTTGCGTGAGCGGAAAGATGGCCGCTTCCCGGCCCTGCTGCAGGGAGCTCAAAATGGAGGACGCG
GCGCTCGGGAGAGCGGGCGGGTGAGTCACCCACACAAAGGAAAAGGGCCTTTCCGTCCTCAGCCGTCGCT
TCATGTGACTCCACGGAGTACCGGGCGCCGTCCAGGCACCTCGATTAGTTCTCGAGCTTTTGGAGTACGT
CGTCTTTAGGTTGGGGGGAGGGGTTTTATGCGATGGAGTTTCCCCACACTGAGTGGGTGGAGACTGAAGT
TAGGCCAGCTTGGCACTTGATGTAATTCTCCTTGGAATTTGCCCTTTTTGAGTTTGGATCTTGGTTCATT
CTCAAGCCTCAGACAGTGGTTCAAAGTTTTTTTCTTCCATTTCAGGTGTCGTGAAAACTCTAGCGTTTCC
GCTCTAGAACTAGTCCAGCTAGCGCTACCGGTCGCCACCATGGTGAGCAAGGGCGAGGAGCTGTTCACCG
GGGTGGTGCCCATCCTGGTCGAGCTGGACGGCGACGTAAACGGCCACAAGTTCAGCGTGTCCGGCGAGGG
CGAGGGCGATGCCACCTACGGCAAGCTGACCCTGAAGTTCATCTGCACCACCGGCAAGCTGCCCGTGCCC
TGGCCCACCCTCGTGACCACCCTGACCTACGGCGTGCAGTGCTTCAGCCGCTACCCCGACCACATGAAGC
AGCACGACTTCTTCAAGTCCGCCATGCCCGAAGGCTACGTCCAGGAGCGCACCATCTTCTTCAAGGACGA
CGGCAACTACAAGACCCGCGCCGAGGTGAAGTTCGAGGGCGACACCCTGGTGAACCGCATCGAGCTGAAG
GGCATCGACTTCAAGGAGGACGGCAACATCCTGGGGCACAAGCTGGAGTACAACTACAACAGCCACAACG
TCTATATCATGGCCGACAAGCAGAAGAACGGCATCAAGGTGAACTTCAAGATCCGCCACAACATCGAGGA
CGGCAGCGTGCAGCTCGCCGACCACTACCAGCAGAACACCCCCATCGGCGACGGCCCCGTGCTGCTGCCC
GACAACCACTACCTGAGCACCCAGTCCGCCCTGAGCAAAGACCCCAACGAGAAGCGCGATCACATGGTCC
TGCTGGAGTTCGTGACCGCCGCCGGGATCACTCTCGGCATGGACGAGCTGTACAAGGTCACTCCGTGTGA
AAACCTGTACTTCCAAGGTATGGTGAGCAAGGGCGAGGAGCTGTTCACCGGGGTGGTGCCCATCCTGGTC
GAGCTGGACGGCGACGTAAACGGCCACAAGTTCAGCGTGTCCGGCGAGGGCGAGGGCGATGCCACCTACG
GCAAGCTGACCCTGAAGTTCATCTGCACCACCGGCAAGCTGCCCGTGCCCTGGCCCACCCTCGTGACCAC
CCTGACCTACGGCGTGCAGTGCTTCAGCCGCTACCCCGACCACATGAAGCAGCACGACTTCTTCAAGTCC
GCCATGCCCGAAGGCTACGTCCAGGAGCGCACCATCTTCTTCAAGGACGACGGCAACTACAAGACCCGCG
CCGAGGTGAAGTTCGAGGGCGACACCCTGGTGAACCGCATCGAGCTGAAGGGCATCGACTTCAAGGAGGA
CGGCAACATCCTGGGGCACAAGCTGGAGTACAACTACAACAGCCACAACGTCTATATCATGGCCGACAAG
CAGAAGAACGGCATCAAGGTGAACTTCAAGATCCGCCACAACATCGAGGACGGCAGCGTGCAGCTCGCCG
ACCACTACCAGCAGAACACCCCCATCGGCGACGGCCCCGTGCTGCTGCCCGACAACCACTACCTGAGCAC
CCAGTCCGCCCTGAGCAAAGACCCCAACGAGAAGCGCGATCACATGGTCCTGCTGGAGTTCGTGACCGCC
GCCGGGATCACTCTCGGCATGGACGAGCTGTACAAGACCACTGCGTGCGAAAACCTGTACTTCCAAGGTA
TGGTGAGCAAGGGCGAGGAGCTGTTCACCGGGGTGGTGCCCATCCTGGTCGAGCTGGACGGCGACGTAAA
CGGCCACAAGTTCAGCGTGTCCGGCGAGGGCGAGGGCGATGCCACCTACGGCAAGCTGACCCTGAAGTTC
ATCTGCACCACCGGCAAGCTGCCCGTGCCCTGGCCCACCCTCGTGACCACCCTGACCTACGGCGTGCAGT
GCTTCAGCCGCTACCCCGACCACATGAAGCAGCACGACTTCTTCAAGTCCGCCATGCCCGAAGGCTACGT
CCAGGAGCGCACCATCTTCTTCAAGGACGACGGCAACTACAAGACCCGCGCCGAGGTGAAGTTCGAGGGC
GACACCCTGGTGAACCGCATCGAGCTGAAGGGCATCGACTTCAAGGAGGACGGCAACATCCTGGGGCACA
AGCTGGAGTACAACTACAACAGCCACAACGTCTATATCATGGCCGACAAGCAGAAGAACGGCATCAAGGT
GAACTTCAAGATCCGCCACAACATCGAGGACGGCAGCGTGCAGCTCGCCGACCACTACCAGCAGAACACC
CCCATCGGCGACGGCCCCGTGCTGCTGCCCGACAACCACTACCTGAGCACCCAGTCCGCCCTGAGCAAAG
ACCCCAACGAGAAGCGCGATCACATGGTCCTGCTGGAGTTCGTGACCGCCGCCGGGATCACTCTCGGCAT
GGACGAGCTGTACAAGGTCACTACGTGTGAAAACCTGTACTTCCAAGGTATGGTGAGCAAGGGCGAGGAG
CTGTTCACCGGGGTGGTGCCCATCCTGGTCGAGCTGGACGGCGACGTAAACGGCCACAAGTTCAGCGTGT
CCGGCGAGGGCGAGGGCGATGCCACCTACGGCAAGCTGACCCTGAAGTTCATCTGCACCACCGGCAAGCT
GCCCGTGCCCTGGCCCACCCTCGTGACCACCCTGACCTACGGCGTGCAGTGCTTCAGCCGCTACCCCGAC
CACATGAAGCAGCACGACTTCTTCAAGTCCGCCATGCCCGAAGGCTACGTCCAGGAGCGCACCATCTTCT
TCAAGGACGACGGCAACTACAAGACCCGCGCCGAGGTGAAGTTCGAGGGCGACACCCTGGTGAACCGCAT
CGAGCTGAAGGGCATCGACTTCAAGGAGGACGGCAACATCCTGGGGCACAAGCTGGAGTACAACTACAAC
AGCCACAACGTCTATATCATGGCCGACAAGCAGAAGAACGGCATCAAGGTGAACTTCAAGATCCGCCACA
ACATCGAGGACGGCAGCGTGCAGCTCGCCGACCACTACCAGCAGAACACCCCCATCGGCGACGGCCCCGT
GCTGCTGCCCGACAACCACTACCTGAGCACCCAGTCCGCCCTGAGCAAAGACCCCAACGAGAAGCGCGAT
CACATGGTCCTGCTGGAGTTCGTGACCGCCGCCGGGATCACTCTCGGCATGGACGAGCTGTACAAGACCA
CTTCGTGCGAAAACCTGTACTTCCAAGGTATGGTGAGCAAGGGCGAGGAGCTGTTCACCGGGGTGGTGCC
CATCCTGGTCGAGCTGGACGGCGACGTAAACGGCCACAAGTTCAGCGTGTCCGGCGAGGGCGAGGGCGAT
GCCACCTACGGCAAGCTGACCCTGAAGTTCATCTGCACCACCGGCAAGCTGCCCGTGCCCTGGCCCACCC
TCGTGACCACCCTGACCTACGGCGTGCAGTGCTTCAGCCGCTACCCCGACCACATGAAGCAGCACGACTT
CTTCAAGTCCGCCATGCCCGAAGGCTACGTCCAGGAGCGCACCATCTTCTTCAAGGACGACGGCAACTAC
AAGACCCGCGCCGAGGTGAAGTTCGAGGGCGACACCCTGGTGAACCGCATCGAGCTGAAGGGCATCGACT
TCAAGGAGGACGGCAACATCCTGGGGCACAAGCTGGAGTACAACTACAACAGCCACAACGTCTATATCAT
GGCCGACAAGCAGAAGAACGGCATCAAGGTGAACTTCAAGATCCGCCACAACATCGAGGACGGCAGCGTG
CAGCTCGCCGACCACTACCAGCAGAACACCCCCATCGGCGACGGCCCCGTGCTGCTGCCCGACAACCACT
ACCTGAGCACCCAGTCCGCCCTGAGCAAAGACCCCAACGAGAAGCGCGATCACATGGTCCTGCTGGAGTT
CGTGACCGCCGCCGGGATCACTCTCGGCATGGACGAGCTGTACAAGGAAAACCTGTACTTCCAAAGTGGA
GAAAGCTTGTTTAAGGGACCACGTGATTACAACCCGATATCGAGCACCATTTGTCATTTGACGAATGAAT
CTGATGGGCACACAACATCGTTGTATGGTATTGGATTTGGTCCCTTCATCATTACAAACAAGCACTTGTT
TAGAAGAAATAATGGAACACTGTTGGTCCAATCACTACATGGTGTATTCAAGGTCAAGAACACCACGACT
TTGCAACAACACCTCATTGATGGGAGGGACATGATAATTATTCGCATGCCTAAGGATTTCCCACCATTTC
CTCAAAAGCTGAAATTTAGAGAGCCACAAAGGGAAGAGCGCATATGTCTTGTGACAACCAACTTCCAAAC
TAAGAGCATGTCTAGCATGGTGTCAGACACTAGTTGCACATTCCCTTCATCTGATGGCATATTCTGGAAG
CATTGGATTCAAACCAAGGATGGGCAGTGTGGCAGTCCATTAGTATCAACTAGAGATGGGTTCATTGTTG
GTATACACTCAGCATCGAATTTCACCAACACAAACAATTATTTCACAAGCGTGCCGAAAAACTTCATGGA
ATTGTTGACAAATCAGGAGGCGCAGCAGTGGGTTAGTGGTTGGCGATTAAATGCTGACTCAGTATTGTGG
GGGGGCCATAAAGTTTTCATGAGCAAACCTGAAGAGCCTTTTCAGCCAGTTAAGGAAGCGACTCAACTCA
TGAATGAATTGGTGTACTCGCAAGAAAACCTGTACTTCCAAAGTATGCATAGATCACGAGATATCAGCCA
TGGCTTCCCGCCGGCGGTGGCGGCGCAGGATGATGGCACGCTGCCCATGTCTTGTGCCCAGGAGAGCGGG
ATGGACCGTCACCCTGCAGCCTGTGCTTCTGCTAGGATCAATGTGGAGCTCGTGCACCTGACTCCTGAGG
AGAAGTCTGCCGTTACTGCCCTGTGGGGCAAGGTGAACGTGGATGAAGTTGGTGGTGAGGCCCTGGGCAG
GCTGCTGGTGGTCTACCCTTGGACCCAGAGGTTCTTTGAGTCCTTTGGGGATCTGTCCACTCCTGATGCT
GTTATGGGCAACCCTAAGGTGAAGGCTCATGGCAAGAAAGTGCTCGGTGCCTTTAGTGATGGCCTGGCTC
ACCTGGACAACCTCAAGGGCACCTTTGCCACACTGAGTGAGCTGCACTGTGACAAGCTGCACGTGGATCC
TGAGAACTTCAGGGTGAGTCTATGGGACCCTTGATGTTTTCTTTCCCCTTCTTTTCTATGGTTAAGTTCA
TGTCATAGGAAGGGGATAAGTAACAGGGTACAGTTTAGAATGGGAAACAGACGAATGATTGCATCAGTGT
GGAAGTCTCAGGATCGTTTTAGTTTCTTTTATTTGCTGTTCATAACAATTGTTTTCTTTTGTTTAATTCT
TGCTTTCTTTTTTTTTCTTCTCCGCAATTTTTACTATTATACTTAATGCCTTAACATTGTGTATAACAAA
AGGAAATATCTCTGAGATACATTAAGTAACTTAAAAAAAAAACTTTACACAGTCTGCCTAGTACATTACT
ATTTGGAATATATGTGTGCTTATTTGCATATTCATAATCTCCCTACTTTATTTTCTTTTATTTTTAATTG
ATACATAATCATTATACATATTTATGGGTTAAAGTGTAATGTTTTAATATGTGTACACATATTGACCAAA
TCAGGGTAATTTTGCATTTGTAATTTTAAAAAATGCTTTCTTCTTTTAATATACTTTTTTGTTTATCTTA
TTTCTAATACTTTCCCTAATCTCTTTCTTTCAGGGCAATAATGATACAATGTATCATGCCTCTTTGCACC
ATTCTAAAGAATAACAGTGATAATTTCTGGGTTAAGGCAATAGCAATATTTCTGCATATAAATATTTCTG
CATATAAATTGTAACTGATGTAAGAGGTTTCATATTGCTAATAGCAGCTACAATCCAGCTACCATTCTGC
TTTTATTTTATGGTTGGGATAAGGCTGGATTATTCTGAGTCCAAGCTAGGCCCTTTTGCTAATCATGTTC
ATACCTCTTATCTTCCTCCCACAGCTCCTGGGCAACGTGCTGGTCTGTGTGCTGGCCCATCACTTTGGCA
AAGAATTCACCCCACCAGTGCAGGCTGCCTATCAGAAAGTGGTGGCTGGTGTGGCTAATGCCCTGGCCCA
CAAGTATCACTAAGCGGCCGCTCGCTTTCTTGCTGTCCAATTTCTATTAAAGGTTCCTTTGTTCCCTAAG
TCCAACTACTAAACTGGGGGATATTATGAAGGGCCTCGAGTAGGGTCATGAAGGTTTTTCTTTTCCTGAG
AAAACAACACGTATTGTTTTCTCAGGTTTTGCTTTTTGGCCTTTTTCTAGCTTAAAAAAAAAAAAAGGAA
AACTACGACCACCAACCCACTCCTGGTTTCCAGGACGGGGTTCAAATCCCTGCGGCGTCTTTGCTTTGAC
TCTCGAGGCTGATCAGCCTCGACTGTGCCTTCTAGTTGCCAGCCATCTGTTGTTTGCCCCTCCCCCGTGC
CTTCCTTGACCCTGGAAGGTGCCACTCCCACTGTCCTTTCCTAATAAAATGAGGAAATTGCATCGCATTG
TCTGAGTAGGTGTCATTCTATTCTGGGGGGTGGGGTGGGGCAGGACAGCAAGGGGGAGGATTGGGAAGAC
AATAGCAGGCATGCTGGGGATGCGGTGGGCTCTATGGCTTCTGAGGCGGAAAGAACCAGCTGGGGCTCTA
GGGGGTATCCCC
[124 nt withheld, positions 9183-9306]
C
[91 nt withheld, positions 9308-9398]
AGGGTGATGGTTCACGTAGGTACGCTAGCACCGTTGGTTTCCGTAGTGTAGTGGTTATCACGTTCGCCTA
ACACGCGAAAGGTCCCCGGTTCGAAACCGGGCACTACAAACCAACAACGCTGGTACCCCTAGAAGTTCCT
ATTCCGAAGTTCCTATTCTCTAGAAAGTATAGGAACTTCCTTGGCCAAAAAGCCTGAAAGATCACGAGAT
ATCAGCCATGGCTTCCCGCCGGCGGTGGCGGCGCAGGATGATGGCACGCTGCCCACGTCTTGTGCCCAGG
AGAGCGGGACGGACCGTCACCCTGCAGCCTGTGCTTCTGCTAGGATCAATGTGGAAAACCTGTACTTCCA
AGGTACCGAGTACAAGCCCACGGTGCGCCTCGCCACCCGCGACGACGTCCCCAGGGCCGTCCGCACCCTC
GCCGCCGCGTTCGCCGACTACCCCGCCACGCGCCACACCGTCGATCCGGACCGCCACATCGAGCGGGTCA
CCGAGCTGCAAGAACTCTTCCTCACGCGCGTCGGGCTCGACATCGGCAAGGTGTGGGTCGCGGACGACGG
CGCCGCGGTGGCGGTCTGGACCACGCCGGAGAGCGTCGAAGCGGGGGCGGTGTTCGCCGAGATCGGCCCG
CGCATGGCCGAGTTGAGCGGTTCCCGGCTGGCCGCGCAGCAACAGATGGAAGGCCTCCTGGCGCCGCACC
GGCCCAAGGAGCCCGCGTGGTTCCTGGCCACCGTCGGCGTCTCGCCCGACCACCAGGGCAAGGGTCTGGG
CAGCGCCGTCGTGCTCCCCGGAGTGGAGGCGGCCGAGCGCGCCGGGGTGCCCGCCTTCCTGGAGACCTCC
GCGCCCCGCAACCTCCCCTTCTACGAGCGGCTCGGCTTCACCGTCACCGCCGACGTCGAGGTGCCCGAAG
GACCGCGCACCTGGTGCATGACCCGCAAGCCCGGTGCCTGAGGTACCGCTCGCTGATCAGCCTCGACTGT
GCCTTCTAGTTGCCAGCCATCTGTTGTTTGCCCCTCCCCCGTGCCTTCCTTGACCCTGGAAGGTGCCACT
CCCACTGTCCTTTCCTAATAAAATGAGGAAATTGCATCGCATTGTCTGAGTAGGTGTCATTCTATTCTGG
GGGGTGGGGTGGGGCAGGACAGCAAGGGGGAGGATTGGGAAGACAATAGCAGGCATGCTGGGGAGTCGAC
AGGTGGCACTTTTCGGGGAAATGTGCGCGGAACCCCTATTTGTTTATTTTTCTAAATACATTCAAATATG
TATCCGCTCATGAGACAATAACCCTGATAAATGCTTCAATAATATTGAAAAAGGAAGAGTATGAGTATTC
AACATTTCCGTGTCGCCCTTATTCCCTTTTTTGCGGCATTTTGCCTTCCTGTTTTTGCTCACCCAGAAAC
GCTGGTGAAAGTAAAAGATGCTGAAGATCAGTTGGGTGCACGAGTGGGTTACATCGAACTGGATCTCAAC
AGCGGTAAGATCCTTGAGAGTTTTCGCCCCGAAGAACGTTTTCCAATGATGAGCACTTTTAAAGTTCTGC
TATGTGGCGCGGTATTATCCCGTATTGACGCCGGGCAAGAGCAACTCGGTCGCCGCATACACTATTCTCA
GAATGACTTGGTTGAGTACTCACCAGTCACAGAAAAGCATCTTACGGATGGCATGACAGTAAGAGAATTA
TGCAGTGCTGCCATAACCATGAGTGATAACACTGCGGCCAACTTACTTCTGACAACGATCGGAGGACCGA
AGGAGCTAACCGCTTTTTTGCACAACATGGGGGATCATGTAACTCGCCTTGATCGTTGGGAACCGGAGCT
GAATGAAGCCATACCAAACGACGAGCGTGACACCACGATGCCTGTAGCAATGGCAACAACGTTGCGCAAA
CTATTAACTGGCGAACTACTTACTCTAGCTTCCCGGCAACAATTAATAGACTGGATGGAGGCGGATAAAG
TTGCAGGACCACTTCTGCGCTCGGCCCTTCCGGCTGGCTGGTTTATTGCTGATAAATCTGGAGCCGGTGA
GCGTGGGTCTCGCGGTATCATTGCAGCACTGGGGCCAGATGGTAAGCCCTCCCGTATCGTAGTTATCTAC
ACGACGGGGAGTCAGGCAACTATGGATGAACGAAATAGACAGATCGCTGAGATAGGTGCCTCACTGATTA
AGCATTGGTAACTGTCAGACCAAGTTTACTCATATATACTTTAGATTGATTTAAA
